Addgene plasmid #50857: pmRFP-N1 human cofilin S3A
Purpose: expresses constituvely active cofilin fused to mRFP in mammalian cells
Depositing lab: James Bamburg. Publication: Cdc42 regulates cofilin during the establishment of neuronal polarity. Garvalov BK, Flynn KC, Neukirchen D, Meyn L, Teusch N, Wu X, Brakebusch C, Bamburg JR, Bradke F. J Neurosci. 2007 Nov 28;27(48):13117-29. 10.1523/JNEUROSCI.3322-07.2007 PubMed 18045906.
Backbone
  Vector backbone: pmRFP-N1
  Backbone manufacturer: R.Y. Tsien, PNAS 2002 v99 pp7877–7882
  Vector type: Mammalian Expression
  Selectable markers: Neomycin (select with G418)
Growth in bacteria
  Bacterial resistance: Kanamycin, 50 μg/mL
  Growth temperature: 37°C
  Growth strain: DH5alpha
  Copy number: Unknown
Gene/Insert
  Gene/Insert name: cofilin 1 S3A (alt name: CFL1)
  Species: H. sapiens (human)
  Insert size (bp): 500
  Mutation: S3A constitutively active
  Entrez Gene: CFL1 (a.k.a. CFL, HEL-S-15, cofilin)
  Promoter: CMV
  Tag / fusion protein: mRFP (C terminal on backbone)
  Cloning method: Restriction Enzyme; 5′ cloning site EcoRI (not destroyed); 3′ cloning site XmaI (not destroyed)
  Sequencing primers: 5′ CMV-F; 3′ mRFP1-R
Terms and licenses: Academic/Nonprofit Terms; Industry Terms: Not Available to Industry
How to cite: pmRFP-N1 human cofilin S3A was a gift from James Bamburg (Addgene plasmid # 50857 ; http://n2t.net/addgene:50857 ; RRID:Addgene_50857)
