[The description below was written by a language model from this plasmid's Addgene catalogue record.]
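Description:
pmRFP-N1 human cofilin S3A is a mammalian expression plasmid built on the pmRFP-N1 backbone, an N1-style fusion vector in which a gene of interest is placed upstream of monomeric red fluorescent protein. It is propagated in E. coli under kanamycin selection, and it carries a neomycin resistance marker that allows G418 selection of transfected mammalian cells. The record lists copy number as unknown. No feature table is provided, so the origin of replication and other backbone elements are not specified.

The insert is human cofilin 1 (CFL1), roughly 500 bp, cloned between EcoRI and XmaI sites that both remain intact. Expression is driven by the CMV promoter, a strong constitutive promoter in most mammalian cell types, and the coding sequence is fused in frame to mRFP at its C terminus, so the product is a cofilin-mRFP fusion that can be followed by red fluorescence. The insert carries an S3A substitution, described in the record as constitutively active. Serine 3 is the well-known regulatory phosphorylation site of cofilin, and phosphorylation there inhibits its actin-binding and filament-severing activity. Replacing it with alanine yields a non-phosphorylatable protein that escapes this inactivation.

The construct is used to express active, fluorescently labelled cofilin in mammalian cells, allowing both visualisation of its localisation and testing of the consequences of unregulated cofilin activity on actin dynamics. The associated publication concerns regulation of cofilin by Cdc42 during the establishment of neuronal polarity, which points to use in studies of cytoskeletal remodelling in neurons.
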