>Addgene plasmid #50857 | pmRFP-N1 human cofilin S3A | addgene partial sequence | sequence record 78933 | CMV-F 5'-CGCAAATGGGCGGTAGGCGTG-3'
CACCACCATGGCCGCCGGTGTGGCTGTCTCTGATGGTGTCATCAAGGTGTTCAACGACATGAAGGTGCGT
AAGTCTTCAACGCCAGAGGAGGTGAAGAAGCGCAAGAAGGCGGTGCTCTTCTGCCTGAGTGAGGACAAGA
AGAACATCATCCTGGAGGAGGGCAAGGAGATCCTGGTGGGCGATGTGGGCCAGACTGTCGACGATCCCTA
CGCCACCTTTGTCAAGATGCTGCCAGATAAGGACTGCCGCTATGCCCTCTATGATGCAACCTATGAGACC
AAGGAGAGCAAGAAGGAGGATCTGGTGTTTATCTTCTGGGCCCCCGAGTCTGCGCCCCTTAAGAGCAAAA
TGATTTATGCCAGCTCCAAGGACGCCATCAAGAAGAAGCTGACAGGGATCAAGCATGAATTGCAAGCAAA
CTGCTACGAGGAGGTCAAGGACCGCTGCACCCTGGCAGAGAAGCTGGGGGGCAGTGCGGTCATCTCCCTG
GAGGGCAAGCCTTTGTTATCCCGGGATCCGATGGCCTCCTCCGAGGACGTCATCAAGGAGTTCATGCGCT
TCAAGGTGCGCATGGAGGGCTCCGTGAACGGCCACGAGTTCGAGATCGAGGGCAAGGGGGGCAGGGGCCC
CCCCCTACAAGGGCACCCAAACCGCCAAGCTGAAGGTGACCAAGGGCGGCCCCCTGCCCTTCGCCTGGGA
CATCCTGTCCCCTCAGTTCCAGTACGGCTCCAAGGCCTACGTGAAGCACCCCGCCGACATCCC
