>Addgene plasmid #50857 | pmRFP-N1 human cofilin S3A | addgene partial sequence | sequence record 79558 | SV40pA-R 5'-GAAATTTGTGATGCTATTGC-3'
TCATTTTATGTTTCAGGTTCAGGGGGAGGTGTGGGAGGTTTTTTAAAGCAAGTAAAACCTCTACAAATGT
GGTATGGCTGATTATGATCTAGAGTCGCGGCCAATTCTTAGGCGCCGGTGGAGTGGCGGCCCTCGGCGCG
CTCGTACTGTTCCACGATGGTGTAGTCCTCGTTGTGGGAGGTGATGTCCAGCTTGATGTCGGTCTTGTAG
GCGCCGGGCAGCTGCACGGGCTTCTTGGCCATGTAGGTGGTCTTGACCTCGGCGTCGTAGTGGCCGCCGT
CCTTCAGCTTCAGCCTCATCTTGATCTCGCCCTTCAGGGCGCCGTCCTCGGGGTACATCCGCTCGGTGGA
GGCCTCCCAGCCCATGGTCTTCTTCTGCATTACGGGGCCGTCGGAGGGGAAGTTGGTGCCGCGCAGCTTC
ACCTTGTAGATGAACTCGCCGTCCTGCAGGGAGGAGTCCTGGGTCACGGTCACCACGCCGCCGTCCTCGA
AGTTCATCACGCGCTCCCACTTGAAGCCCTCGGGGAAGGACAGCTTCAAGTAGTCGGGGATGTCGGCGGG
GTGCTTCACGTAGGCCTTGGAGCCGTACTGGAACTGAGGGGACAGGATGTCCCAGGCGAAGGGCAGGGGG
CCGCCCTTGGTCACCTTCAGCTTGGCGGTCTGGGTGCCCTCGTA
